Addgene plasmid #58791: pcDNA3-FLAG-Luc-C
Purpose: Express LucC alone in mammalian cells
Depositing lab: Hiroyoshi Ariga. Publication: A split luciferase-based reporter for detection of a cellular macromolecular complex. Maita H, Tomita K, Ariga H. Anal Biochem. 2014 Feb 3. pii: S0003-2697(14)00035-9. doi: 10.1016/j.ab.2014.01.015. PubMed 24503441.
Backbone
  Vector backbone: pcDNA3
  Vector type: Mammalian Expression
  Selectable markers: Neomycin (select with G418)
Growth in bacteria
  Bacterial resistance: Ampicillin, 100 μg/mL
  Growth temperature: 37°C
  Growth strain: XL1 Blue
  Copy number: High Copy
Gene/Insert
  Gene/Insert name: firefly Luciferase 394-550
  Insert size (bp): 470
  Promoter: CMV
  Tag / fusion protein: FLAG (N terminal on backbone)
  Cloning method: Restriction Enzyme; 5′ cloning site EcoRI (not destroyed); 3′ cloning site XhoI (not destroyed)
  Sequencing primers: 5′ T7; 3′ SP6
Terms and licenses: Academic/Nonprofit Terms; Industry Terms: Not Available to Industry
How to cite: pcDNA3-FLAG-Luc-C was a gift from Hiroyoshi Ariga (Addgene plasmid # 58791 ; http://n2t.net/addgene:58791 ; RRID:Addgene_58791)
