[The description below was written by a language model from this plasmid's Addgene catalogue record.]
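Description:
pcDNA3-FLAG-Luc-C is a mammalian expression plasmid built on the pcDNA3 backbone that produces the C-terminal fragment of firefly luciferase (residues 394–550, "LucC") on its own, without a fused partner protein. It is maintained in E. coli as a high-copy plasmid under ampicillin selection, and it carries the neomycin resistance marker of pcDNA3, which allows G418 selection of stably transfected mammalian cells.

The roughly 470 bp luciferase fragment is inserted between EcoRI and XhoI sites, both of which are retained, so the insert can be excised or replaced. Transcription is driven by the CMV promoter, a strong constitutive promoter in most mammalian cell lines. A FLAG epitope supplied by the modified backbone sits at the N terminus of the fragment, allowing detection or immunoprecipitation with anti-FLAG antibodies. T7 and SP6 primer sites flank the cloning region and are listed for sequencing the insert from the 5′ and 3′ ends.

The plasmid comes from work describing a split-luciferase reporter for detecting a cellular macromolecular complex. In such complementation assays, luciferase is divided into N- and C-terminal halves that are individually inactive. Light output is restored only when proteins fused to the halves bring them into proximity. A construct expressing LucC alone would plausibly serve as a negative or background control for spontaneous reassembly with an N-terminal fragment, or as a parent vector for making LucC fusions. The record states only that its purpose is to express LucC alone in mammalian cells. No feature table was provided, so other backbone elements are not documented here.
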