>Addgene plasmid #58791 | pcDNA3-FLAG-Luc-C | addgene partial sequence | sequence record 93712 | CMV-F 5'-CGCAAATGGGCGGTAGGCGTG-3'
AGCGAGCTCTCTGGCTACTAGAGAACCCACTGCTTACTGGCTTATCGAAATTAATACGACTCACTATAGG
GAGACCCAAGCTTATGGACTACAAGGACGACGATGACAAGGAACTAGCTCTAGTTGAATTCGGATCCGGA
CCTATGATTATGTCCGGTTATGTAAACAATCCGGAAGCGACCAACGCCTTGATTGACAAGGATGGATGGC
TACATTCTGGAGACATAGCTTACTGGGACGAAGACGAACACTTCTTCATAGTTGACCGCTTGAAGTCTTT
AATTAAATACAAAGGATATCAGGTGGCCCCCGCTGAATTGGAATCGATATTGTTACAACACCCCAACATC
TTCGACGCGGGCGTGGCAGGTCTTCCCGACGATGACGCCGGTGAACTTCCCGCCGCCGTTGTTGTTTTGG
AGCACGGAAAGACGATGACGGAAAAAGAGATCGTGGATTACGTCGCCAGTCAAGTAACAACCGCGAAAAA
GTTGCGCGGAGGAGTTGTGTTTGTGGACGAAGTACCGAAAGGTCTTACCGGAAAACTCGACGCAAGAAAA
ATCAGAGAGATCCTCATAAAGGCCAAGAAGGGCGGAAAGTCCAAATTGTAACTCGAGCATGCATCTAGAG
GGCCCTATTCTATAGTGTCACCTAAATGCTAGAGCTCGCTGATCAGCCTCGACTGTGCCTTCTAGTTGCC
AGCCATCTGTTGTTTGCCCCTCCCCCGTGCCTTCCTTGACCCTGGAAGGTGCCACTCCCACTGTCCTTTC
CTAATAAAATGAGGAAATTGCATCGCATTGTCTGAGTAGGTGTCATTCTATTCT
