>Addgene plasmid #58791 | pcDNA3-FLAG-Luc-C | addgene partial sequence | sequence record 93732 | BGH-rev 5'-TAGAAGGCACAGTCGAGG-3'
CTATAGAATAGGGCCCTCTAGATGCATGCTCGAGTTACAATTTGGACTTTCCGCCCTTCTTGGCCTTTAT
GAGGATCTCTCTGATTTTTCTTGCGTCGAGTTTTCCGGTAAGACCTTTCGGTACTTCGTCCACAAACACA
ACTCCTCCGCGCAACTTTTTCGCGGTTGTTACTTGACTGGCGACGTAATCCACGATCTCTTTTTCCGTCA
TCGTCTTTCCGTGCTCCAAAACAACAACGGCGGCGGGAAGTTCACCGGCGTCATCGTCGGGAAGACCTGC
CACGCCCGCGTCGAAGATGTTGGGGTGTTGTAACAATATCGATTCCAATTCAGCGGGGGCCACCTGATAT
CCTTTGTATTTAATTAAAGACTTCAAGCGGTCAACTATGAAGAAGTGTTCGTCTTCGTCCCAGTAAGCTA
TGTCTCCAGAATGTAGCCATCCATCCTTGTCAATCAAGGCGTTGGTCGCTTCCGGATTGTTTACATAACC
GGACATAATCATAGGTCCGGATCCGAATTCAACTAGAGCTAGTTCCTTGTCATCGTCGTCCTTGTAGTCC
ATAAGCTTGGGTCTCCCTATAGTGAGTCGTATTAATTTCGATAAGCCAGTAAGCAGTGGGTTCTCTAGTT
AGCCAGAGAGCTCTGCTTATATAGACCTCCCACCGTACACGCCTACCGCCCATTTGCGTCAATGGGGCGG
AGTTGTTACGACATTTTGGAAAGTCCCGTTGATTTTGGTGCCAAAACAAACTCCCATTGACGTCAATGGG
GTGGAGACTTGGAAATCCCCGTGAGTCAAACCGCTATCCACGCCCATTGATGTACTGCCAAAACCGCATC
ACCATGGTAATAGCGATGACTAATACGTAGATGTACTGCCAAGTAGGAAAGTCCCATAAGGTCATGTACT
GGGCATAATGCCAGGCGGGCATTTACCGTCATTGACGTCAATA
